>Addgene plasmid #73361 | pGolt1-mCherry | addgene full sequence | sequence record 135343 | Addgene assembled full plasmid sequence
TAGTTATTAATAGTAATCAATTACGGGGTCATTAGTTCATAGCCCATATATGGAGTTCCGCGTTACATAA
CTTACGGTAAATGGCCCGCCTGGCTGACCGCCCAACGACCCCCGCCCATTGACGTCAATAATGACGTATG
TTCCCATAGTAACGCCAATAGGGACTTTCCATTGACGTCAATGGGTGGAGTATTTACGGTAAACTGCCCA
CTTGGCAGTACATCAAGTGTATCATATGCCAAGTACGCCCCCTATTGACGTCAATGACGGTAAATGGCCC
GCCTGGCATTATGCCCAGTACATGACCTTATGGGACTTTCCTACTTGGCAGTACATCTACGTATTAGTCA
TCGCTATTACCATGGTGATGCGGTTTTGGCAGTACATCAATGGGCGTGGATAGCGGTTTGACTCACGGGG
ATTTCCAAGTCTCCACCCCATTGACGTCAATGGGAGTTTGTTTTGGCACCAAAATCAACGGGACTTTCCA
AAATGTCGTAACAACTCCGCCCCATTGACGCAAATGGGCGGTAGGCGTGTACGGTGGGAGGTCTATATAA
GCAGAGCTGGTTTAGTGAACCGTCAGATCCGCTAGCGCTACCGGACTCAGATCTCGAGCTCAAGCTTCGA
ATTCTGCAGTCGACGGTACCGCGGGCCCGGGATATGAGCCTCATCTGCGCCTTCGCCATCGCCTTCATCA
TCAGTGTCATGCTCATCGCGGCCAACCAGGTGCTGCGCAGTGGCATGAAGCCACCGGTCGCCACCATGGT
GAGCAAGGGCGAGGAGGATAACATGGCCATCATCAAGGAGTTCATGCGCTTCAAGGTGCACATGGAGGGC
TCCGTGAACGGCCACGAGTTCGAGATCGAGGGCGAGGGCGAGGGCCGCCCCTACGAGGGCACCCAGACCG
CCAAGCTGAAGGTGACCAAGGGTGGCCCCCTGCCCTTCGCCTGGGACATCCTGTCCCCTCAGTTCATGTA
CGGCTCCAAGGCCTACGTGAAGCACCCCGCCGACATCCCCGACTACTTGAAGCTGTCCTTCCCCGAGGGC
TTCAAGTGGGAGCGCGTGATGAACTTCGAGGACGGCGGCGTGGTGACCGTGACCCAGGACTCCTCCCTGC
AGGACGGCGAGTTCATCTACAAGGTGAAGCTGCGCGGCACCAACTTCCCCTCCGACGGCCCCGTAATGCA
GAAGAAGACCATGGGCTGGGAGGCCTCCTCCGAGCGGATGTACCCCGAGGACGGCGCCCTGAAGGGCGAG
ATCAAGCAGAGGCTGAAGCTGAAGGACGGCGGCCACTACGACGCTGAGGTCAAGACCACCTACAAGGCCA
AGAAGCCCGTGCAGCTGCCCGGCGCCTACAACGTCAACATCAAGTTGGACATCACCTCCCACAACGAGGA
CTACACCATCGTGGAACAGTACGAACGCGCCGAGGGCCGCCACTCCACCGGCGGCATGGACGAGCTGTAC
AAGTAAAGCGGCCGCGACTCTAGATCATAATCAGCCATACCACATTTGTAGAGGTTTTACTTGCTTTAAA
AAACCTCCCACACCTCCCCCTGAACCTGAAACATAAAATGAATGCAATTGTTGTTGTTAACTTGTTTATT
GCAGCTTATAATGGTTACAAATAAAGCAATAGCATCACAAATTTCACAAATAAAGCATTTTTTTCACTGC
ATTCTAGTTGTGGTTTGTCCAAACTCATCAATGTATCTTAAGGCGTAAATTGTAAGCGTTAATATTTTGT
TAAAATTCGCGTTAAATTTTTGTTAAATCAGCTCATTTTTTAACCAATAGGCCGAAATCGGCAAAATCCC
TTATAAATCAAAAGAATAGACCGAGATAGGGT
[37 nt withheld, positions 1853-1889]
AAAGAACGTGGACTCCAACGTCAAAGG
[49 nt withheld, positions 1917-1965]
T
[91 nt withheld, positions 1967-2057]
G
[124 nt withheld, positions 2059-2182]
CAGGTGGCACTTTTCGGGGAAATGTGCGCGGAACCCCTATTTGTTTATTTTTCTAAATACATTCAAATAT
GTATCCGCTCATGAGACAATAACCCTGATAAATGCTTCAATAATATTGAAAAAGGAAGAGTCCTGAGGCG
GAAAGAACCAGCTGTGGAATGTGTGTCAGTTAGGGTGTGGAAAGTCCCCAGGCTCCCCAGCAGGCAGAAG
TATGCAAAGCATGCATCTCAATTAGTCAGCAACCAGGTGTGGAAAGTCCCCAGGCTCCCCAGCAGGCAGA
AGTATGCAAAGCATGCATCTCAATTAGTCAGCAACCATAGTCCCGCCCCTAACTCCGCCCATCCCGCCCC
TAACTCCGCCCAGTTCCGCCCATTCTCCGCCCCATGGCTGACTAATTTTTTTTATTTATGCAGAGGCCGA
GGCCGCCTCGGCCTCTGAGCTATTCCAGAAGTAGTGAGGAGGCTTTTTTGGAGGCCTAGGCTTTTGCAAA
GATCGATCAAGAGACAGGATGAGGATCGTTTCGCATGATTGAACAAGATGGATTGCACGCAGGTTCTCCG
GCCGCTTGGGTGGAGAGGCTATTCGGCTATGACTGGGCACAACAGACAATCGGCTGCTCTGATGCCGCCG
TGTTCCGGCTGTCAGCGCAGGGGCGCCCGGTTCTTTTTGTCAAGACCGACCTGTCCGGTGCCCTGAATGA
ACTGCAAGACGAGGCAGCGCGGCTATCGTGGCTGGCCACGACGGGCGTTCCTTGCGCAGCTGTGCTCGAC
GTTGTCACTGAAGCGGGAAGGGACTGGCTGCTATTGGGCGAAGTGCCGGGGCAGGATCTCCTGTCATCTC
ACCTTGCTCCTGCCGAGAAAGTATCCATCATGGCTGATGCAATGCGGCGGCTGCATACGCTTGATCCGGC
TACCTGCCCATTCGACCACCAAGCGAAACATCGCATCGAGCGAGCACGTACTCGGATGGAAGCCGGTCTT
GTCGATCAGGATGATCTGGACGAAGAGCATCAGGGGCTCGCGCCAGCCGAACTGTTCGCCAGGCTCAAGG
CGAGCATGCCCGACGGCGAGGATCTCGTCGTGACCCATGGCGATGCCTGCTTGCCGAATATCATGGTGGA
AAATGGCCGCTTTTCTGGATTCATCGACTGTGGCCGGCTGGGTGTGGCGGACCGCTATCAGGACATAGCG
TTGGCTACCCGTGATATTGCTGAAGAGCTTGGCGGCGAATGGGCTGACCGCTTCCTCGTGCTTTACGGTA
TCGCCGCTCCCGATTCGCAGCGCATCGCCTTCTATCGCCTTCTTGACGAGTTCTTCTGAGCGGGACTCTG
GGGTTCGAAATGACCGACCAAGCGACGCCCAACCTGCCATCACGAGATTTCGATTCCACCGCCGCCTTCT
ATGAAAGGTTGGGCTTCGGAATCGTTTTCCGGGACGCCGGCTGGATGATCCTCCAGCGCGGGGATCTCAT
GCTGGAGTTCTTCGCCCACCCTAGGGGGAGGCTAACTGAAACACGGAAGGAGACAATACCGGAAGGAACC
CGCGCTATGACGGCAATAAAAAGACAGAATAAAACGCACGGTGTTGGGTCGTTTGTTCATAAACGCGGGG
TTCGGTCCCAGGGCTGGCACTCTGTCGATACCCCACCGAGACCCCATTGGGGCCAATACGCCCGCGTTTC
TTCCTTTTCCCCACCCCACCCCCCAAGTTCGGGTGAAGGCCCAGGGCTCGCAGCCAACGTCGGGGCGGCA
GGCCCTGCCATAGCCTCAGGTTACTCATATATACTTTAGATTGATTTAAAACTTCATTTTTAATTTAAAA
GGATCTAGGTGAAGATCCTTTTTGATAATCTCATGACCAAAATCCCTTAACGTGAGTTTTCGTTCCACTG
AGCGTCAGACCCCGTAGAAAAGATCAAAGGATCTTCTTGAGATCCTTTTTTTCTGCGCGTAATCTGCTGC
TTGCAAACAAAAAAACCACCGCTACCAGCGGTGGTTTGTTTGCCGGATCAAGAGCTACCAACTCTTTTTC
CGAAGGTAACTGGCTTCAGCAGAGCGCAGATACCAAATACTGTCCTTCTAGTGTAGCCGTAGTTAGGCCA
CCACTTCAAGAACTCTGTAGCACCGCCTACATACCTCGCTCTGCTAATCCTGTTACCAGTGGCTGCTGCC
AGTGGCGATAAGTCGTGTCTTACCGGGTTGGACTCAAGACGATAGTTACCGGATAAGGCGCAGCGGTCGG
GCTGAACGGGGGGTTCGTGCACACAGCCCAGCTTGGAGCGAACGACCTACACCGAACTGAGATACCTACA
GCGTGAGCTATGAGAAAGCGCCACGCTTCCCGAAGGGAGAAAGGCGGACAGGTATCCGGTAAGCGGCAGG
GTCGGAACAGGAGAGCGCACGAGGGAGCTTCCAGGGGGAAACGCCTGGTATCTTTATAGTCCTGTCGGGT
TTCGCCACCTCTGACTTGAGCGTCGATTTTTGTGATGCTCGTCAGGGGGGCGGAGCCTATGGAAAAACGC
CAGCAACGCGGCCTTTTTACGGTTCCTGGCCTTTTGCTGGCCTTTTGCTCACATGTTCTTTCCTGCGTTA
TCCCCTGATTCTGTGGATAACCGTATTACCGCCATGCAT
Features (pLannotate 1.2.2; 15 found; start..end, strand, type, name):
     61..364     +  enhancer       CMV enhancer: human cytomegalovirus immediate early enhancer
    365..568     +  promoter       CMV promoter: human cytomegalovirus (CMV) immediate early promoter
    591..663     +  misc_feature   MCS (fragment): multiple cloning site
    667..750     +  CDS            CABP7 (fragment): CABP7_HUMAN - Also known as CALN2. Experimental evidence at protein level: Swiss-Prot protein existence level 1. Negatively regulates Golgi-to-plasma membrane trafficking by interacting with PI4KB and inhibiting its activity. From Homo sapiens (Human).
    766..1473    +  CDS            mCherry: mCherry is a basic (constitutively fluorescent) red fluorescent protein published in 2004, derived from Discosoma sp.. It is reported to be a very rapidly-maturing monomer with low acid sensitivity.
   1493..1576    +  CDS            large T antigen (fragment): large T antigen from SV40 (simian virus 40)
   1599..1720    +  polyA_signal   SV40 poly(A) signal: SV40 polyadenylation signal
   1754..2182    -  rep_origin     f1 ori (sequence partly withheld): f1 bacteriophage origin of replication; arrow indicates direction of (+) strand synthesis
   2209..2313    +  promoter       AmpR promoter: bla
   2315..2672    +  promoter       SV40 promoter: SV40 enhancer and early promoter
   2707..3501    +  CDS            NeoR/KanR: aminoglycoside phosphotransferase from Tn5; aph(3')-II (or nptII); confers resistance to neomycin, kanamycin, and G418 (Geneticin®)
   3522..3674    +  CDS            ble (fragment): BLE_KLEPN - Experimental evidence at protein level: Swiss-Prot protein existence level 1. Binding protein with a strong affinity to the bleomycin family of antibiotics. Binds to CL990; an antimitotic-antibiotic compound. From Klebsiella pneumoniae.
   3733..3780    +  polyA_signal   HSV TK poly(A) signal: herpes simplex virus thymidine kinase polyadenylation signal (Cole and Stacy, 1985)
   3871..3887    -  polyA_signal   bGH poly(A) signal (fragment): bovine growth hormone polyadenylation signal
   4109..4697    +  rep_origin     ori: high-copy-number ColE1/pMB1/pBR322/pUC origin of replication
