[The description below was written by a language model from this plasmid's Addgene catalogue record and pLannotate feature annotations shown in this document.]
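Description:
pGolt1-mCherry is a mammalian expression plasmid of about 4.8 kb, built on the Clontech pmCherry-N1 backbone. It is propagated in E. coli through a high-copy ColE1/pUC-type origin and also carries an f1 phage origin. One NeoR/KanR (aph(3')-II) gene provides both selections. A bacterial bla-type promoter drives it for kanamycin resistance in bacteria, and the SV40 enhancer/early promoter drives it for G418 selection in mammalian cells, with the HSV TK polyadenylation signal ending the transcript. The short large T antigen, ble and bGH poly(A) fragments in the feature table appear to be partial annotation matches within backbone sequence rather than functional parts.

The payload is an 84 bp fragment encoding the C-terminal transmembrane domain of rat Calneuron-2 (calcium binding protein 7, Cabp7). It was cloned between the SmaI and AgeI sites of the retained multiple cloning site, upstream of mCherry, so the red fluorescent protein sits at the C terminus of the insert. The automated annotation labels this fragment by its match to the human CABP7 protein, whereas the catalogue entry gives rat as the source species. Expression is driven by the human CMV immediate early enhancer and promoter and terminated by the SV40 poly(A) signal. CABP7 is annotated as a regulator of Golgi-to-plasma membrane trafficking. Together with the plasmid name, this suggests the transmembrane domain targets mCherry to Golgi membranes, although the record does not say so explicitly. The stated purpose is expression in mammalian cells for in vivo protein–protein interaction studies.
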