Addgene plasmid #73361: pGolt1-mCherry
Purpose: In vivo protein protein interaction studies/ expression in mammalian cells
Depositing lab: Michael Kreutz. Depositing organization: Leibniz-Institut fuer Neurobiologie (LIN).
Backbone
  Vector backbone: pmCherryN1
  Backbone manufacturer: Clontech
  Backbone size w/o insert (bp): 4725
  Total vector size (bp): 4809
  Modifications to backbone: This plasmid contains the multiple cloning site (MCS) of pmCherry-N1 vector.
  Vector type: Mammalian Expression
  Selectable markers: Neomycin (select with G418)
Growth in bacteria
  Bacterial resistance: Kanamycin, 50 μg/mL
  Growth temperature: 37°C
  Growth strain: DH5alpha
  Growth instructions: XL10-Gold Ultracompetent cells should be used for multiplication of plasmid.
  Copy number: High Copy
Gene/Insert
  Gene/Insert name: TMD (trans-membrane domain) of Calneuron-2 (alt name: calcium binding protein 7 (Cabp7)/ C-terminal region of Calneuron-2)
  Species: R. norvegicus (rat)
  Insert size (bp): 84
  GenBank ID: NM_001007730 NP_001007731
  Entrez Gene: Cabp7 (a.k.a. rCaBP7)
  Promoter: CMV immediate early promoter
  Tag / fusion protein: mCherry (C terminal on insert)
  Cloning method: Restriction Enzyme; 5′ cloning site SmaI (not destroyed); 3′ cloning site AgeI (not destroyed)
  Sequencing primers: 5′ Forward primer for pEGFPN1 or pmCherryN1; 3′ Reverse primer for pmCherryN
Terms and licenses: Academic/Nonprofit Terms; Industry Terms: Not Available to Industry
How to cite: pGolt1-mCherry was a gift from Michael Kreutz (Addgene plasmid # 73361 ; http://n2t.net/addgene:73361 ; RRID:Addgene_73361)
