>Addgene plasmid #73361 | pGolt1-mCherry | depositor partial sequence | sequence record 135298 | TMD (trans-membrane domain) of Calneuron-2
GTGACCGTCAGATCCGCTAGCGCTACCGGACTCAGATCTCGAGCTCAAGCTTCGAATTCTGCAGTCGACG
GTACCGCGGGCCCGGGATATGAGCCTCATCTGCGCCTTCGCCATCGCCTTCATCATCAGTGTCATGCTCA
TCGCGGCCAACCAGGTGCTGCGCAGTGGCATGAAGCCACCGGTCGCCACCATGGTGAGCAAGGGCGAGGA
GGATAACATGGCCATCATCAAGGAGTTCATGCGCTTCAAGGTGCACATGGAGGGCTCCGTGAACGGCCAC
GAGTTCGAGATCGAGGGCGAGGGCGAGGGCCGCCCCTACGAGGGCACCCAGACCGCCAAGCTGAAGGTGA
CCAAGGGTGGCCCCCTGCCCTTCGCCTGGGACATCCTGTCCCCTCAGTTCATGTACGGCTCCAAGGCCTA
CGTGAAGCACCCCGCCGACATCCCCGACTACTTGAAGCTGTCCTTCCCCGAGGGCTTCAAGTGGGAGCGC
GTGATGAACTTCGAGGACGGCGGCGTGGTGACCGTGACCCAGGACTCCTCCCTGCAGGACGGCGAGTTCA
TCTACAAGGTGAAGCTGCGCGGCACCAACTTCCCCTCCGACGGCCCCGTAATGCA
