>Addgene plasmid #73361 | pGolt1-mCherry | addgene partial sequence | sequence record 137689 | CMV-F 5'-CGCAAATGGGCGGTAGGCGTG-3'
CTATATAAGCAGAGCTGGTTTAGTGAACCGTCAGATCCGCTAGCGCTACCGGACTCAGATCTCGAGCTCA
AGCTTCGAATTCTGCAGTCGACGGTACCGCGGGCCCGGGATATGAGCCTCATCTGCGCCTTCGCCATCGC
CTTCATCATCAGTGTCATGCTCATCGCGGCCAACCAGGTGCTGCGCAGTGGCATGAAGCCACCGGTCGCC
ACCATGGTGAGCAAGGGCGAGGAGGATAACATGGCCATCATCAAGGAGTTCATGCGCTTCAAGGTGCACA
TGGAGGGCTCCGTGAACGGCCACGAGTTCGAGATCGAGGGCGAGGGCGAGGGCCGCCCCTACGAGGGCAC
CCAGACCGCCAAGCTGAAGGTGACCAAGGGTGGCCCCCTGCCCTTCGCCTGGGACATCCTGTCCCCTCAG
TTCATGTACGGCTCCAAGGCCTACGTGAAGCACCCCGCCGACATCCCCGACTACTTGAAGCTGTCCTTCC
CCGAGGGCTTCAAGTGGGAGCGCGTGATGAACTTCGAGGACGGCGGCGTGGTGACCGTGACCCAGGACTC
CTCCCTGCAGGACGGCGAGTTCATCTACAAGGTGAAGCTGCGCGGCACCAACTTCCCCTCCGACGGCCCC
GTAATGCAGAAGAAGACCATGGGCTGGGAGGCCTCCTCCGAGCGGATGTACCCCGAGGACGGCGCCCTGA
AGGGCGAGATCAAGCAGAGGCTGAAGCTGAAGGACGGCGGCCACTACGACGCTGAGGTCAAGACCACCTA
CAAGGCCAAGAAGCCCGTGCAGCTGCCCGGCGCCTACAACGTCAACATCAAGTTGGACATCACCTCCCAC
AACGAGGACTACACCATCGTGGAACAGTACGAACGCGCCGAGGGCCGCCACTCCACCGGCGGCATGGACG
AGCTGTACAAGTAAAGCGGCCGCGACTCTAGATCATAATCAGCCATACCACATTTGTAGAGGTTT
