>Addgene plasmid #73361 | pGolt1-mCherry | addgene partial sequence | sequence record 137690 | pBABE3 5'-ACCCTAACTGACACACATTCC-3'
AGGACTCTTCCTTTTTCAATATTATTGAAGCATTTATCAGGGTTATTGTCTCATGAGCGGATACATATTT
GAATGTATTTAGAAAAATAAACAAATAGGGGTTCCGCGCACATTTCCCCGAAAAGTGCCACCTG
[124 nt withheld, positions 135-258]
C
[91 nt withheld, positions 260-350]
A
[49 nt withheld, positions 352-400]
CCTTTGACGTTGGAGTCCACGTTCTTT
[37 nt withheld, positions 428-464]
ACCCTATCTCGGTCTATTCTTTTGATTTATAAGGGATTTTGCCGATTTCGGCCTATTGGTTAAAAAATGA
GCTGATTTAACAAAAATTTAACGCGAATTTTAACAAAATATTAACGCTTACAATTTACGCCTTAAGATAC
ATTGATGAGTTTGGACAAACCACAACTAGAATGCAGTGAAAAAAATGCTTTATTTGTGAAATTTGTGATG
CTATTGCTTTATTTGTAACCATTATAAGCTGCAATAAACAAGTTAACAACAACAATTGCATTCATTTTAT
GTTTCAGGTTCAGGGGGAGGTGTGGGAGGTTTTTTAAAGCAAGTAAAACCTCTACAAATGTGGTATGGCT
GATTATGATCTAGAGTCGCGGCCGCTTTACTTGTACAGCTCGTCCATGCCGCCGGTGGAGTGGCGGCCCT
CGGCGCGTTCGTACTGTTCCACGATGGTGTAGTCCTCGTTGTGGGAGGTGATGTCCAACTTGATGTTGAC
GTTGTAGGCGCCGGGCAGCTGCACGGGCTTCTTGGCCTTGTAGGTGGTCTTGACCTCAGCGTCGTA
